>Addgene plasmid #53316 | pAC-ZETA | depositor full sequence | sequence record 83035 | pAC-ZETA sequence 10441 bps
GAATTCCGGATGAGCATTCATCAGGCGGGCAAGAATGTGAATAAAGGCCGGATAAAACTTGTGCTTATTT
TTCTTTACGGTCTTTAAAAAGGCCGTAATATCCAGCTGAACGGTCTGGTTATAGGTACATTGAGCAACTG
ACTGAAATGCCTCAAAATGTTCTTTACGATGCCATTGGGATATATCAACGGTGGTATATCCAGTGATTTT
TTTCTCCATTTTAGCTTCCTTAGCTCCTGAAAATCTCGATAACTCAAAAAATACGCCCGGTAGTGATCTT
ATTTCATTATGGTGAAAGTTGGAACCTCTTACGTGCCGATCAACGTCTCATTTTCGCCAAAAGTTGGCCC
AGGGCTTCCCGGTATCAACAGGGACACCAGGATTTATTTATTCTGCGAAGTGATCTTCCGTCACAGGTAT
TTATTCGGCGCAAAGTGCGTCGGGTGATGCTGCCAACTTACTGATTTAGTGTATGATGGTGTTTTTGAGG
TGCTCCAGTGGCTTCTGTTTCTATCAGCTGTCCCTCCTGTTCAGCTACTGACGGGGTGGTGCGTAACGGC
AAAAGCACCGCCGGACATCAGCGCTAGCGGAGTGTATACTGGCTTACTATGTTGGCACTGATGAGGGTGT
CAGTGAAGTGCTTCATGTGGCAGGAGAAAAAAGGCTGCACCGGTGCGTCAGCAGAATATGTGATACAGGA
TATATTCCGCTTCCTCGCTCACTGACTCGCTACGCTCGGTCGTTCGACTGCGGCGAGCGGAAATGGCTTA
CGAACGGGGCGGAGATTTCCTGGAAGATGCCAGGAAGATACTTAACAGGGAAGTGAGAGGGCCGCGGCAA
AGCCGTTTTTCCATAGGCTCCGCCCCCCTGACAAGCATCACGAAATCTGACGCTCAAATCAGTGGTGGCG
AAACCCGACAGGACTATAAAGATACCAGGCGTTTCCCCCTGGCGGCTCCCTCGTGCGCTCTCCTGTTCCT
GCCTTTCGGTTTACCGGTGTCATTCCGCTGTTATGGCCGCGTTTGTCTCATTCCACGCCTGACACTCAGT
TCCGGGTAGGCAGTTCGCTCCAAGCTGGACTGTATGCACGAACCCCCCGTTCAGTCCGACCGCTGCGCCT
TATCCGGTAACTATCGTCTTGAGTCCAACCCGGAAAGACATGCAAAAGCACCACTGGCAGCAGCCACTGG
TAATTGATTTAGAGGAGTTAGTCTTGAAGTCATGCGCCGGTTAAGGCTAAACTGAAAGGACAAGTTTTGG
TGACTGCGCTCCTCCAAGCCAGTTACCTCGGTTCAAAGAGTTGGTAGCTCAGAGAACCTTCGAAAAACCG
CCCTGCAAGGCGGTTTTTTCGTTTTCAGAGCAAGAGATTACGCGCAGACCAAAACGATCTCAAGAAGATC
ATCTTATTAATCAGATAAAATATTTCTAGATTTCAGTGCAATTTATCTCTTCAAATGTAGCACCTGAAGT
CAGCCCCATACGATATAAGTTGTAATTCTCATGTTTGACAGCTTATCATCGATAAGCTTTAATGCGGTAG
TTTATCACAGTTAAATTGCTAACGCAGTCAGGCACCGTGTATGAAATCTAACAATGCGCTCATCGTCATC
CTCGGCACCGTCACCCTGGATGCTGTAGGCATAGGCTTGGTTATGCCGGTACTGCCGGGCCTCTTGCGGG
ATATCGTCCATTCCGACAGCATCGCCAGTCACTATGGCGTGCTGCTAGCGCTATATGCGTTGATGCAATT
TCTATGCGCACCCGTTCTCGGAGCACTGTCCGACCGCTTTGGCCGCCGCCCAGTCCTGCTCGCTTCGCTA
CTTGGAGCCACTATCGACTACGCGATCATGGCGACCACACCCGTCCTGTGGATCTAAAGGCACAGCGTCT
CATGCTTCGCACAATGTAAAACTGCTTCAGAACCTGGCGAGAGCTATCCGCGCGGTCTACGGTTAACTGA
TACTAAAAGACAATTCAGCGGGTAACCTTGCAATGGTGAGTGGCAGTAAAGCGGGCGTTTCGCCTCATCG
CGAAATAGAAGTAATGAGACAATCCATTGACGATCACCTGGCTGGCCTGTTACCTGAAACCGACAGCCAG
GATATCGTCAGCCTTGCGATGCGTGAAGGCGTCATGGCACCCGGTAAACGGATCCGTCCGCTGCTGATGC
TGCTGGCCGCCCGCGACCTCCGCTACCAGGGCAGTATGCCTACGCTGCTCGATCTCGCCTGCGCCGTTGA
ACTGACCCATACCGCGTCGCTGATGCTCGACGACATGCCCTGCATGGACAACGCCGAGCTGCGCCGCGGT
CAGCCCACTACCCACAAAAAATTTGGTGAGAGCGTGGCGATCCTTGCCTCCGTTGGGCTGCTCTCTAAAG
CCTTTGGTCTGATCGCCGCCACCGGCGATCTGCCGGGGGAGAGGCGTGCCCAGGCGGTCAACGAGCTCTC
TACCGCCGTGGGCGTGCAGGGCCTGGTACTGGGGCAGTTTCGCGATCTTAACGATGCCGCCCTCGACCGT
ACCCCTGACGCTATCCTCAGCACCAACCACCTCAAGACCGGCATTCTGTTCAGCGCGATGCTGCAGATCG
TCGCCATTGCTTCCGCCTCGTCGCCGAGCACGCGAGAGACGCTGCACGCCTTCGCCCTCGACTTCGGCCA
GGCGTTTCAACTGCTGGACGATCTGCGTGACGATCACCCGGAAACCGGTAAAGATCGCAATAAGGACGCG
GGAAAATCGACGCTGGTCAACCGGCTGGGCGCAGACGCGGCCCGGCAAAAGCTGCGCGAGCATATTGATT
CCGCCGACAAACACCTCACTTTTGCCTGTCCGCAGGGCGGCGCCATCCGACAGTTTATGCATCTGTGGTT
TGGCCATCACCTTGCCGACTGGTCACCGGTCATGAAAATCGCCTGATACCGCCCTTTTGGGTTCAAGCAG
TACATAACGATGGAACCACATTACAGGAGTAGTGATGAATGAAGGACGAGCGCCTTGTTCAGCGTAAGAA
CGATCATCTGGATATCGTTCTCGACCCCCGTCGCGCCGTAACTCAGGCTAGCGCAGGTTTTGAGCGCTGG
CGCTTTACCCACTGCGCCCTGCCAGAGCTGAATTTTAGCGACATCACGCTGGAAACCACCTTCCTGAATC
GGCAGCTACAGGCTCCGCTGCTGATCAGCTCCATGACCGGCGGCGTTGAGCGCTCGCGCCATATCAACCG
CCACCTCGCCGAGGCGGCGCAGGTGCTAAAAATTGCGATGGGGGTGGGCTCCCAGCGCGTCGCCATTGAG
AGCGACGCGGGCTTAGGGCTGGATAAAACCCTGCGGCAGCTGGCTCCGGACGTGCCGCTGCTGGCGAACC
TCGGCGCGGCGCAGCTGACCGGCAGAAAAGGTATTGATTACGCCCGACGGGCCGTGGAGATGATCGAGGC
GGATGCGCTGATTGTGCACCTAAACCCGCTGCAGGAGGCGCTACAGCCCGGCGGCGATCGCGACTGGCGC
GGACGGCTGGCGGCTATTGAAACTCTGGTCCGCGAGCTGCCCGTTCCGCTGGTGGTGAAAGAGGTGGGAG
CCGGTATCTCCCGAACCGTGGCCGGGCAGCTGATCGATGCCGGCGTTACCGTGATTGACGTCGCGGGCGC
GGGCGGCACCAGCTGGGCCGCCGTTGAAGGCGAGCGGGCGGCCACCGAGCAGCAGCGCAGCGTGGCCAAC
GTCTTTGCCGACTGGGGGATCCCCACCGCTGAGGCGCTGGTTGACATTGCCGAGGCCTGGCCGCAGATGC
CCCTTATTGCCTCGGGCGGGATTAAAAACGGCGTCGAGATCTTTACCGGCAGCGCGCTGGCGGATGACTT
CTCGCTCTACCTGCACTCGCCCTGCGTGACCGATCCCTCGCTCGCGCCTCCCGGCTGCGCCAGCTTCTAC
GTGCTGGCCCCGGTGCCGCATCTTGGCAACGCGCCGCTGGACTGGGCGCAGGAGGGGCCGAAGCTGCGCG
ACCGCATCTTTGACTACCTTGAAGAGCGCTATATGCCCGGCCTGCGTAGCCAGCTGGTGACCCAGCGGAT
CTTTACCCCGGCAGACTTCCACGACACGCTGGATGCGCATCTGGGATCGGCCTTCTCCATCGAGCCGCTG
CTGACCCAAAGCGCCTGGTTCCGCCCGCACAACCGCGACAGCGACATTGCCAACCTCTACCTGGTGGGCG
CAGGTACTCACCCTGGGGCGGGCATTCCTGGCGTAGTGGCCTCGGCGAAAGCCACCGCCAGCCTGATGAT
TGAGGATCTGCAATGAGCCAACCGCCGCTGCTTGACCACGCCACGCAGACCATGGCCAACGGCTCGAAAA
GTTTTGCCACCGCTGCGAAGCTGTTCGACCCGGCCACCCGCCGTAGCGTGCTGATGCTCTACACCTGGTG
CCGCCACTGCGATGACGTCATTGACGACCAGACCCACGGCTTCGCCAGCGAGGCCGCGGCGGAGGAGGAG
GCCACCCAGCGCCTGGCCCGGCTGCGCACGCTGACCCTGGCGGCGTTTGAAGGGGCCGAGATGCAGGATC
CGGCCTTCGCTGCCTTTCAGGAGGTGGCGCTGACCCACGGTATTACGCCCCGCATGGCGCTCGATCACCT
CGACGGCTTTGCGATGGACGTGGCTCAGACCCGCTATGTCACCTTTGAGGATACGCTGCGCTACTGCTAT
CACGTGGCGGGCGTGGTGGGTCTGATGATGGCCAGGGTGATGGGCGTGCGGGATGAGCGGGTGCTGGATC
GCGCCTGCGATCTGGGGCTGGCCTTCCAGCTGACGAATATCGCCCGGGATATTATTGACGATGCGGCTAT
TGACCGCTGCTATCTGCCCGCCGAGTGGCTGCAGGATGCCGGGCTGACCCCGGAGAACTATGCCGCGCGG
GAGAATCGGGCCGCGCTGGCGCGGGTGGCGGAGCGGCTTATTGATGCCGCAGAGCCGTACTACATCTCCT
CCCAGGCCGGGCTACACGATCTGCCGCCGCGCTGCGCCTGGGCGATCGCCACCGCCCGCAGCGTCTACCG
GGAGATCGGTATTAAGGTAAAAGCGGCGGGAGGCAGCGCCTGGGATCGCCGCCAGCACACCAGCAAAGGT
GAAAAAATTGCCATGCTGATGGCGGCACCGGGGCAGGTTATTCGGGCGAAGACGACGAGGGTGACGCCGC
GTCCGGCCGGTCTTTGGCAGCGTCCCGTTTAGGCGGGCGGCCATGACGTTCACGCAGGATCGCCTGTAGG
TCGGCAGGCTTGCGGGCGTAAATAAAACCGAAGGAGACGCAGCCCTCCCGGCCGCGCACCGCGTGGTGCA
GGCGGTGGGCGACGTAGAGCCGCTTCAGGTAGCCCCGGCGCGGGATCCCGCCTCGCCGTGCTGTCCGGTC
TCAACCTGATCCGCCAGAATCGAGCCAACGGGATCGGCCAGCACGAATTCGGTATGCGGAGAGTGTTTGG
CAAACCATGCCTGCAAGCCACCCAGCGTGCCGCCGGAGCCAACGCCTACTACCACGGCATCAACCCTGCC
TGCCAGCTGGTCGAACAGCTCCGGTGCGGTGGTGGTGGCGTGCGCCAGCGGGTTGGCCGGGTTAGAGAAC
TGATCAATATAGTAAGCACCCGGCGTCTCCTCTGCCAGGCGGCGGGCGTAGTCCTGATAGTACTCCGGGT
GGCCCTTTGTCACGTCGGAGCGGGTCAGGCGCACATCAACACCCAGCGCACGCAGGTGGTAGATCCTCTA
CGCCGGACGCATCGTGGCCGGCATCACCGGCGCCACAGGTGCGGTTGCTGGCGCCTATATCGCCGACATC
ACCGATGGGGAAGATCGGGCTCGCCACTTCGGGCTCATGAGCGCTTGTTTCGGCGTGGGTATGGTGGCAG
GCCCCGTGGCCGGGGGACTGTTGGGCGCCATCTCCTTGCATGCACCATTCCTTGCGGCGGCGGTGCTCAA
CGGCCTCAACCTACTACTGGGCTGCTTCCTAATGCAGGAGTCGCATAAGGGAGAGCGTCGACTGGCACGA
CAGGTTTCCCGACTGGAAAGCGGGCAGTGAGCGCAACGCAATTAATGTGAGTTAGCTCACTCATTAGGCA
CCCCAGGCTTTACACTTTATGCTTCCGGCTCGTATGTTGTGTGGAATTGTGAGCGGATAACAATTTCACA
CAGGAAACAGCTATGACCATGATTACGCCAAGCGCGCAATTAACCCTCACTAAAGGGAACAAAAGCTGGG
TACGCGATCGCACTTTGATCAGTGTTGACAGCGCGATCGCGAATCAGAATTGTTACAGAATGCAACGTAT
ACTAAGAGACGATTCTTCTGCCCTTCCAGCCAAAAGCCATGCGCGTAGCGATCGCCGGTGCCGGACTTGC
CGGACTCTCCTGTGCCAAGTACTTGGCCGATGCCGGTCATACGCCCATCGTCTATGAACGTCGGGACGTC
CTTGGCGGCAAGGTTGCCGCTTGGAAAGATGAAGACGGCGACTGGTACGAAACTGGCCTACATATCTTTT
TTGGGGCTTACCCCAACATGTTGCAGCTCTTTAAGGAGCTGAACATTGAAGATCGCCTGCAGTGGAAGTC
CCACTCGATGATCTTCAACCAACCCACAAAGCCGGGCACCTATTCGCGCTTCGACTTCCCAGACATTCCA
GCGCCAATCAACGGTGTTGCAGCAATCCTCAGCAACAACGACATGTTGACCTGGGAAGAAAAAATCAAGT
TTGGCTTGGGCTTGTTGCCAGCGATGATTCGCGGCCAGTCCTACGTCGAAGAGATGGATCAATACTCATG
GACGGAGTGGCTGCGCAAACAAAATATTCCAGAGCGGGTCAACGATGAAGTCTTCATCGCCATGGCTAAA
GCGCTCAACTTTATTGACCCGGACGAAATTTCCGCCACGGTCGTCCTAACGGCACTCAACCGCTTCTTGC
AAGAGAAGAAAGGTTCAATGATGGCCTTTTTGGATGGTGCGCCGCCCGAGCGTCTTTGCCAGCCGATCGT
CGAACATGTCCAAGCTCGCGGTGGTGATGTGCTGCTGAATGCGCCTCTGAAAGAGTTCGTGCTCAATGAC
GACAGTAGCGTCCAAGCTTTTCGGATTGCTGGCATCAAAGGTCAAGAAGAACAACTCATTGAGGCAGATG
CCTACGTTTCGGCACTGCCGGTTGATCCGCTCAAGCTACTGTTGCCGGATGCATGGAAAGCCATGCCCTA
CTTCCAGCAACTCGATGGTCTGCAGGGCGTGCCGGTCATCAACATTCACCTCTGGTTCGATCGCAAGCTG
ACCGATATCGATCACCTGCTGTTCTCGCGATCGCCCCTGCTCAGTGTCTATGCCGACATGAGTAACACCT
GTCGCGAGTACGAAGATCCCGATCGCTCAATGCTAGAGCTGGTCTTCGCCCCCGCCAAAGACTGGATTGG
CCGCTCCGACGAAGACATCTTGGCTGCCACCATGGCCGAGATTGAAAAGCTATTCCCACAGCATTTCAGC
GGTGAGAATCCGGCACGTCTGCGCAAATACAAAATTGTCAAAACGCCCCTGTCGGTCTACAAAGCCACGC
CGGGCCGTCAACAATATCGCCCCGATCAAGCTAGCCCGATCGCTAATTTCTTCCTGACCGGCGACTACAC
CATGCAGCGCTACCTCGCCAGTATGGAAGGGGCGGTCCTATCTGGTAAGCTGACAGCGCAAGCCATCATT
GCTCGCCAAGATGAGTTGCAACGTCGCAGCAGCGGACGACCGCTGGCCGCGAGTCAGGCATAGACACTGT
TACCCATGTTGCAGTTGCTAGCTCTGAAGCTTCACTGGTCACCCTCTCACCCCCGACTCGCACCGTCTGT
CTGATGCTGCAGATGATACCGGCACGGCCTTCACGGGCGCTCGCCTCTCTGTCGGAGGCCTACGAGGAGT
GCCGACAAATTACCGCTCGCTACGCTAAGACCTTTTACCTCGGGACGCTTTTGATGCCCGAGGCCAAGCG
TCAGGCCATCTGGGCCATCTACGTCTGGTGTCGTCGTACCGATGAACTAGTCGATGGCCCTCAAGCAGCG
CAGACTAACTTCGCGACCCTGGATGCTTGGGAGCGGCGGTTGGAACGACTGTTTGCTGGGGAACCCGAAG
ACGACTGCGATGTTGCCTTGGTGGATACCTTGGCTCGCTATCCTCTCGATATCCAGCCCTTCCGCGACAT
GATCGAAGGGCAGCGGATGGATCTGCTGCAAAACCGCTATTCCACTTTTGAGGATCTCTACACCTACTGC
TACCGTGTCGCCGGTACTGTGGGACTGATGTCACAGCCGGTGATGGGCATTGAATCGACCAATAGTCGTG
CCCCTTGGGATCTCGACCGATGCCCTTGAGAGCCTTCAACCCAGTCAGCTCCTTCCGGTGGGCGCGGGGC
ATGACTATCGTCGCCGCACTTATGACTGTCTTCTTTATCATGCAACTCGTAGGACAGGTGCCGGCAGCGC
TCTGGGTCATTTTCGGCGAGGACCGCTTTCGCTGGAGCGCGACGATGATCGGCCTGTCGCTTGCGGTATT
CGGAATCTTGCACGCCCTCGCTCAAGCCTTCGTCACTGGTCCCGCCACCAAACGTTTCGGCGAGAAGCAG
GCCATTATCGCCGGCATGGCGGCCGACGCGCTGGGCTACGTCTTGCTGGCGTTCGCGACGCGAGGCTGGA
TGGCCTTCCCCATTATGATTCTTCTCGCTTCCGGCGGCATCGGGATGCCCGCGTTGCAGGCCATGCTGTC
CAGGCAGGTAGATGACGACCATCAGGGACAGCTTCAAGGATCGCTCGCGGCTCTTACCAGCCTAACTTCG
ATCACTGGACCGCTGATCGTCACGGCGATTTATGCCGCCTCGGCGAGCACATGGAACGGGTTGGCATGGA
TTGTAGGCGCCGCCCTATACCTTGTCTGCCTCCCCGCGTTGCGTCGCGGTGCATGGAGCCGGGCCACCTC
GACCTGAATGGAAGCCGGCGGCACCTCGCTAACGGATTCACCACTCCAAGAATTGGAGCCAATCAATTCT
TGCGGAGAACTGTGAATGCGCAAACCAACCCTTGGCAGAACATATCCATCGCGTCCGCCATCTCCAGCAG
CCGCACGCGGCGCATCTCGGGCAGCGTTGGGTCCTGGCCACGGGTGCGCATGATCGTGCTCCTGTCGTTG
AGGACCCGGCTAGGCTGGCGGGGTTGCCTTACTGGTTAGCAGAATGAATCACCGATACGCGAGCGAACGT
GAAGCGACTGCTGCTGCAAAACGTCTGCGACCTGAGCAACAACATGAATGGTCTTCGGTTTCCGTGTTTC
GTAAAGTCTGGAAACGCGGAAGTCCCCTACGTGCTGCTGAAGTTGCCCGCAACAGAGAGTGGAACCAACC
GGTGATACCACGATACTATGACTGAGAGTCAACGCCATGAGCGGCCTCATTTCTTATTCTGAGTTACAAC
AGTCCGCACCGCTGTCCGGTAGCTCCTTCCGGTGGGCGCGGGGCATGACTATCGTCGCCGCACTTATGAC
TGTCTTCTTTATCATGCAACTCGTAGGACAGGTGCCGGCAGCGCCCAACAGTCCCCCGGCCACGGGGCCT
GCCACCATACCCACGCCGAAACAAGCGCCCTGCACCATTATGTTCCGGATCTGCATCGCAGGATGCTGCT
GGCTACCCTGTGGAACACCTACATCTGTATTAACGAAGCGCTAACCGTTTTTATCAGGCTCTGGGAGGCA
GAATAAATGATCATATCGTCAATTATTACCTCCACGGGGAGAGCCTGAGCAAACTGGCCTCAGGCATTTG
AGAAGCACACGGTCACACTGCTTCCGGTAGTCAATAAACCGGTAAACCAGCAATAGACATAAGCGGCTAT
TTAACGACCCTGCCCTGAACCGACGACCGGGTCGAATTTGCTTTCGAATTTCTGCCATTCATCCGCTTAT
TATCACTTATTCAGGCGTAGCACCAGGCGTTTAAGGGCACCAATAACTGCCTTAAAAAAATTACGCCCCG
CCCTGCCACTCATCGCAGTACTGTTGTAATTCATTAAGCATTCTGCCGACATGGAAGCCATCACAGACGG
CATGATGAACCTGAATCGCCAGCGGCATCAGCACCTTGTCGCCTTGCGTATAATATTTGCCCATGGTGAA
AACGGGGGCGAAGAAGTTGTCCATATTGGCCACGTTTAAATCAAAACTGGTGAAACTCACCCAGGGATTG
GCTGAGACGAAAAACATATTCTCAATAAACCCTTTAGGGAAATAGGCCAGGTTTTCACCGTAACACGCCA
CATCTTGCGAATATATGTGTAGAAACTGCCGGAAATCGTCGTGGTATTCACTCCAGAGCGATGAAAACGT
TTCAGTTTGCTCATGGAAAACGGTGTAACAAGGGTGAACACTATCCCATATCACCAGCTCACCGTCTTTC
ATTGCCATACG
Features (pLannotate 1.2.2; 24 found; start..end, strand, type, name):
    220..322     -  promoter       cat promoter: promoter of the E. coli cat gene encoding chloramphenicol acetyltransferase
    443..586     +  mobile_element IS1 (fragment): prokaryotic transposable element IS1
    705..760     -  rep_origin     RSF ori (fragment): Plasmids containing the RSF 1030 origin of replication can be propagated in E. coli cells that contain additional plasmids with compatible origins.
    848..1393    -  rep_origin     p15A ori: Plasmids containing the medium-copy-number p15A origin of replication can be propagated in E. coli cells that contain a second plasmid with the ColE1 origin.
   1505..1533    +  promoter       tet promoter: E. coli promoter for tetracycline efflux protein gene
   1581..1874    +  CDS            TcR (fragment): tetracycline efflux protein; tet; confers resistance to tetracycline
   1993..2913    +  CDS            crtE: CRTE_PSEVU - Experimental evidence at protein level: Swiss-Prot protein existence level 1. Catalyzes the condensation of farnesyl diphosphate (FPP) and isopentenyl diphosphate (IPP) to yield geranylgeranyl diphosphate (GGPP) needed for biosynthesis of carotenoids and diterpenes. From Pseudescherichia vulneris (Escherichia vulneris).
   2979..3818    +  CDS            fni (fragment): IDI2_PSEVU - Protein inferred from homology: Swiss-Prot protein existence level 3. Involved in the biosynthesis of isoprenoids. Catalyzes the 1,3-allylic rearrangement of the homoallylic substrate isopentenyl (IPP) to its allylic isomer, dimethylallyl diphosphate (DMAPP). From Pseudescherichia vulneris (Escherichia vulneris).
   3816..4280    +  CDS            crtI (fragment): CRTI_PANAN - Experimental evidence at protein level: Swiss-Prot protein existence level 1. Converts 15-cis-phytoene into all-trans-lycopene via the intermediary of all-trans-phytofluene, all-trans-zeta-carotene and all- trans-neurosporene, by the introduction of four double bonds. From Pantoea ananas (Erwinia uredovora).
   4283..5206    +  CDS            crtB: CRTB_PANAN - Experimental evidence at protein level: Swiss-Prot protein existence level 1. Involved in the biosynthesis of carotenoids. Catalyzes the condensation of two molecules of geranylgeranyl diphosphate (GGPP) to give prephytoene diphosphate (PPPP) and the subsequent rearrangement of the cyclopropylcarbinyl intermediate to yield the 15-cis-phytoene isomer. From Pantoea ananas (Erwinia uredovora).
   5190..5366    -  CDS            crtZ (fragment): CRTZ_PANAN - Protein inferred from homology: Swiss-Prot protein existence level 3. Catalyzes the hydroxylation reaction from beta-carotene to zeaxanthin. From Pantoea ananas (Erwinia uredovora).
   5732..6012    +  CDS            TcR (fragment): tetracycline efflux protein; tet; confers resistance to tetracycline
   6012..6050    +  CDS            lacI (fragment): lac repressor; lacI; The lac repressor binds to the lac operator to inhibit transcription in E. coli. This inhibition can be relieved by adding lactose or isopropyl-β-D-thiogalactopyranoside (IPTG).
   6063..6084    +  protein_bind   CAP binding site: CAP binding activates transcription in the presence of cAMP. E. coli catabolite activator protein
   6099..6129    +  promoter       lac promoter: promoter for the E. coli lac operon
   6137..6153    +  protein_bind   lac operator: The lac repressor binds to the lac operator to inhibit transcription in E. coli. This inhibition can be relieved by adding lactose or isopropyl-β-D-thiogalactopyranoside (IPTG). lac repressor encoded by lacI
   6198..6216    +  promoter       T3 promoter: promoter for bacteriophage T3 RNA polymerase
   6339..7760    +  CDS            pds: PDS_SYNE7 - Also known as crtP. Experimental evidence at protein level: Swiss-Prot protein existence level 1. This enzyme converts phytoene into zeta-carotene via the intermediary of phytofluene by the symmetrical introduction of two double bonds at the C-11 and C-11' positions of phytoene. Also active with phytofluene and 1,2-epoxyphytoene as substrates. From Synechococcus elongatus (strain PCC 7942 / FACHB-805) (Anacystis nidulans R2).
   7844..8341    +  CDS            crtB (fragment): CRTB_SYNE7 - Also known as pys. Experimental evidence at protein level: Swiss-Prot protein existence level 1. Involved in the biosynthesis of carotenoids. Catalyzes the condensation of two molecules of geranylgeranyl diphosphate (GGPP) to give prephytoene diphosphate (PPPP) and the subsequent rearrangement of the cyclopropylcarbinyl intermediate to yield 15-cis-phytoene. From Synechococcus elongatus (strain PCC 7942 / FACHB-805) (Anacystis nidulans R2).
   8343..8967    +  CDS            TcR (fragment): tetracycline efflux protein; tet; confers resistance to tetracycline
   9471..9564    +  CDS            TcR (fragment): tetracycline efflux protein; tet; confers resistance to tetracycline
   9561..9618    -  CDS            TcR (fragment): tetracycline efflux protein; tet; confers resistance to tetracycline
   9608..9703    +  CDS            resD (fragment): REDF_ECOLI - Also known as D. Protein inferred from homology: Swiss-Prot protein existence level 3. Acts as a repressor of transcription and as a site-specific resolvase that cleaves at the RfsF site. From Escherichia coli (strain K12).
  10001..219     -  CDS            CmR (across the origin): chloramphenicol acetyltransferase; cat; confers resistance to chloramphenicol
