[The description below was written by a language model from this plasmid's Addgene catalogue record and pLannotate feature annotations shown in this document.]
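Description:
pAC-ZETA is a low-copy bacterial plasmid of about 10.4 kb that makes E. coli accumulate zeta-carotene. It was built from pAC-PHYT, a phytoene-producing parent. The feature table shows a p15A origin of replication, which is compatible with ColE1-type plasmids, so a second construct can be co-maintained in the same cell. Selection is by chloramphenicol, through a chloramphenicol acetyltransferase gene with its own cat promoter. The tetracycline resistance gene survives only as several disrupted fragments flanking the inserted carotenoid DNA, which indicates that the cloning steps interrupted it.

The payload reconstitutes the early carotenoid pathway. From the Erwinia herbicola Eho10 gene cluster come crtE, encoding geranylgeranyl diphosphate synthase, and crtB, encoding phytoene synthase, which together convert endogenous isoprenoid precursors into phytoene. The annotation also detects partial remnants of neighbouring cluster genes (fni/IPP isomerase, crtI and crtZ fragments), which appear to be truncated. Into the blunted SalI site of the parent went a roughly 2.25 kb fragment from pPDSdel35. This fragment carries the Synechococcus PCC7942 phytoene desaturase gene pds (crtP) fused to the N-terminal portion of lacZ. It is expressed from the lac promoter, with the associated CAP site and lac operator, and a T3 promoter and a fragment of the cyanobacterial crtB downstream of pds came along with it. This desaturase introduces two double bonds into phytoene and stops at zeta-carotene; the record's notes on a closely named plasmid describe the product as mainly a mixture of cis isomers.

The plasmid is typically used as a substrate-producing background for functional complementation assays, in which candidate carotenoid desaturases, isomerases or other downstream enzymes are co-expressed from a compatible plasmid.
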