Addgene plasmid #53316: pAC-ZETA
Purpose: Contains Erwinia herbicola Eho10 genes crtE and crtB, together with the pds (crtP) gene of Synechococcus PCC7942 fused to the lacZ gene at the N terminus. Produces zeta-carotene in E. coli.
Depositing lab: Francis X Cunningham Jr. Depositing organization: University of Maryland, College Park. Publication: Molecular structure and enzymatic function of lycopene cyclase from the cyanobacterium Synechococcus sp strain PCC7942. Cunningham FX Jr, Sun Z, Chamovitz D, Hirschberg J, Gantt E. Plant Cell. 1994 Aug;6(8):1107-21. 10.1105/tpc.6.8.1107 PubMed 7919981.
Backbone
  Vector backbone: pAC-PHYT
  Backbone manufacturer: Francis X. Cunningham, Jr.
  Backbone size w/o insert (bp): 8106
  Total vector size (bp): 10441
  Modifications to backbone: A 2.25 kB Pvull-BamHI fragment containing the Synechococcus sp PCC7942 phytoene desaturase gene, pds (crtP), fused to the N terminal portion of the lacZ gene with promoter, was excised from pPDSdel35 [Linden H, Misawa N, Chamovitz D, Pecker I, Hirschberg J, Sandmann G (1991) Functional complementation in Escherichia coli of different phytoene desaturase genes and analysis of accumulated carotenes. Z Naturforsch C. 46, 1045-1051.], blunted with the Klenow enzyme, and ligated in the Klenow-blunted SalI site of pAC-PHYT. The pAC-ZETAipi plasmid produces a mixture of cis isomers of zeta-carotene in E. coli, predominantly 9,15,9′-tri-cis-zeta-carotene and 9,9′-di-cis-zeta-carotene [see Isaacson T, Ohad I, Beyer P, Hirschberg J (2004) Analysis in vitro of the enzyme CRTISO establishes a poly-cis-carotenoid biosynthesis pathway in plants. Plant Physiol. 136, 4246-4255.]
  Vector type: low copy number bacterial cloning vector
Growth in bacteria
  Bacterial resistance: Chloramphenicol, 25 μg/mL
  Growth temperature: 30°C
  Growth strain: Top10
  Growth instructions: Grow liquid cultures on a platform shaker at 28 degrees Celsius for 2-3 days in darkness for best zeta-carotene production, or grow on agar plates at room temperature for 3-7 days.
  Copy number: Low Copy
Gene/Insert
  Gene/Insert name: pds (alt name: crtP)
  Species: Synechococcus PCC7942
  Insert size (bp): 2249
  GenBank ID: X55289.1
  Promoter: lazZ
  Cloning method: Restriction Enzyme; 5′ cloning site SalI (not destroyed); 3′ cloning site SalI (destroyed during cloning)
  Sequencing primers: 5′ none; 3′ none
Resource information
  A portion of this plasmid was derived from a plasmid made by: Plasmid pPDSdel35 [Linden H, Misawa N, Chamovitz D, Pecker I, Hirschberg J, Sandmann G (1991) Functional complementation in Escherichia coli of different phytoene desaturase genes and analysis of accumulated carotenes. Z Naturforsch C. 46, 1045-1051.] was obtained from Dr. Joseph Hirschberg of the Hebrew University of Jerusalem.
Terms and licenses: Academic/Nonprofit Terms; Industry Terms: Not Available to Industry
Depositor comments: For better yield of low copy number pAC-based plasmids, grow liquid cultures on a platform shaker at ca. 30 degrees Celsius. When cultures reach early stationary phase, dilute 2-fold with growth medium, add spectinomycin (150 mg/liter), and "amplify" for several hours before harvest. For plasmid selection and maintenance in E. coli, use chloramphenicol at 30 mg/liter.
How to cite: pAC-ZETA was a gift from Francis X Cunningham Jr (Addgene plasmid # 53316 ; http://n2t.net/addgene:53316 ; RRID:Addgene_53316)
