>Addgene plasmid #53316 | pAC-ZETA | addgene partial sequence | sequence record 91384 | pBRrevBam 5'-GGTGATGTCGGCGATATAGG-3'
GCCGGCCACGATGCGTCCGGCGTAGAGGATCTACCACCTGCGTGCGCTGGGTGTTGATGTGCGCCTGACC
CGCTCCGACGTGACAAAGGGCCACCCGGAGTACTATCAGGACTACGCCCGCCGCCTGGCAGAGGAGACGC
CGGGTGCTTACTATATTGATCAGTTCTCTAACCCGGCCAACCCGCTGGCGCACGCCACCACCACCGCACC
GGAGCTGTTCGACCAGCTGGCAGGCAGGGTTGATGCCGTGGTAGTAGGCGTTGGCTCCGGCGGCACGCTG
GGTGGCTTGCAGGCATGGTTTGCCAAACACTCTCCGCATACCGAATTCGTGCTGGCCGATCCCGTTGGCT
CGATTCTGGCGGATCAGGTTGAGACCGGACAGCACGGCGAGGCGGGATCCCGCGCCGGGGCTACCTGAAG
CGGCTCTACGTCGCCCACCGCCTGCACCACGCGGTGCGCGGCCGGGAGGGCTGCGTCTCCTTCGGTTTTA
TTTACGCCCGCAAGCCTGCCGACCTACAGGCGATCCTGCGTGAACGTCATGGCCGCCCGCCTAAACGGGA
CGCTGCCAAAGACCGGCCGGACGCGGCGTCACCCTCGTCGTCTTCGCCCGAATAACCTGCCCCGGTGCCG
CCATCAGCATGGCAATTTTTTCACCTTTGCTGGTGTGCTGGCGGCGATCCCAGGCGCTGCCTCCCGCCGC
TTTTACCTTAATACCGATCTCCCGGTAGACGCTGCGGGCGGTGGCGATCGCCCAGGCGCAGCGCGGCGGC
AGATCGTGTAGCCCG
