>Addgene plasmid #53316 | pAC-ZETA | addgene partial sequence | sequence record 92876 | crtI-F 5'-cgacattgccaacctctacc-3'
GGCGGGCATTCCTGGCGTAGTGGCCTCGGCGAAAGCCACCGCCAGCCTGATGATTGAGGATCTGCAATGA
GCCAACCGCCGCTGCTTGACCACGCCACGCAGACCATGGCCAACGGCTCGAAAAGTTTTGCCACCGCTGC
GAAGCTGTTCGACCCGGCCACCCGCCGTAGCGTGCTGATGCTCTACACCTGGTGCCGCCACTGCGATGAC
GTCATTGACGACCAGACCCACGGCTTCGCCAGCGAGGCCGCGGCGGAGGAGGAGGCCACCCAGCGCCTGG
CCCGGCTGCGCACGCTGACCCTGGCGGCGTTTGAAGGGGCCGAGATGCAGGATCCGGCCTTCGCTGCCTT
TCAGGAGGTGGCGCTGACCCACGGTATTACGCCCCGCATGGCGCTCGATCACCTCGACGGCTTTGCGATG
GACGTGGCTCAGACCCGCTATGTCACCTTTGAGGATACGCTGCGCTACTGCTATCACGTGGCGGGCGTGG
TGGGTCTGATGATGGCCAGGGTGATGGGCGTGCGGGATGAGCGGGTGCTGGATCGCGCCTGCGATCTGGG
GCTGGCCTTCCAGCTGACGAATATCGCCCGGGATATTATTGACGATGCGGCTATTGACCGCTGCTATCTG
CCCGCCGAGTGGCTGCAGGATGCCGGGCTGACCCCGGAGAACTATGCCGCGCGGGAGAATCGGGCCGCGC
TGGCGCGGGTGGCGGAGCGGCTTATTGATGCCGCAGAGCCGTACTACATCTCCTCCCAGGCCGGGCTACA
CGATCTGCCGCCGCGCTGCGCCTGG
