>Addgene plasmid #53316 | pAC-ZETA | addgene partial sequence | sequence record 92879 | crtE-F 5'-atctgtggtttggccatca-3'
CCGCTGCTGATCAGCTCCATGACCGGCGGCGTTGAGCGCTCGCGCCATATCAACCGCCACCTCGCCGAGG
CGGCGCAGGTGCTAAAAATTGCGATGGGGGTGGGCTCCCAGCGCGTCGCCATTGAGAGCGACGCGGGCTT
AGGGCTGGATAAAACCCTGCGGCAGCTGGCTCCGGACGTGCCGCTGCTGGCGAACCTCGGCGCGGCGCAG
CTGACCGGCAGAAAAGGTATTGATTACGCCCGACGGGCCGTGGAGATGATCGAGGCGGATGCGCTGATTG
TGCACCTAAACCCGCTGCAGGAGGCGCTACAGCCCGGCGGCGATCGCGACTGGCGCGGACGGCTGGCGGC
TATTGAAACTCTGGTCCGCGAGCTGCCCGTTCCGCTGGTGGTGAAAGAGGTGGGAGCCGGTATCTCCCGA
ACCGTGGCCGGGCAGCTGATCGATGCCGGCGTTACCGTGATTGACGTCGCGGGCGCGGGCGGCACCAGCT
GGGCCGCCGTTGAAGGCGAGCGGGCGGCCACCG
