>Addgene plasmid #53316 | pAC-ZETA | addgene partial sequence | sequence record 92880 | pBRforBam 5'-CTTGGAGCCACTATCGAC-3'
AAGGCACAGCGTCTCATGCTTCGCACAATGTAAAACTGCTTCAGAACCTGGCGAGAGCTATCCGCGCGGT
CTACGGTTAACTGATACTAAAAGACAATTCAGCGGGTAACCTTGCAATGGTGAGTGGCAGTAAAGCGGGC
GTTTCGCCTCATCGCGAAATAGAAGTAATGAGACAATCCATTGACGATCACCTGGCTGGCCTGTTACCTG
AAACCGACAGCCAGGATATCGTCAGCCTTGCGATGCGTGAAGGCGTCATGGCACCCGGTAAACGGATCCG
TCCGCTGCTGATGCTGCTGGCCGCCCGCGACCTCCGCTACCAGGGCAGTATGCCTACGCTGCTCGATCTC
GCCTGCGCCGTTGAACTGACCCATACCGCGTCGCTGATGCTCGACGACATGCCCTGCATGGACAACGCCG
AGCTGCGCCGCGGTCAGCCCACTACCCACAAAAAATTTGGTGAGAGCGTGGCGATCCTTGCCTCCGTTGG
GCTGCTCTCTAAAGCCTTTGGTCTGATCGCCGCCACCGGCGATCTGCCGGGGGAGAGGCGTGCCCAGGCG
GTCAACGAGCTCTCTACCGCCGTGGGCGTGCAGGGCCTGGTACTGGGGCAGTTTCGCGATCTTAACGATG
CCGCCCTCGACCGTACCCCTGACGCTATCCTCAGCACCAACCACCTCAAGACCGGCATTCTGTTCAGCGC
GATGCTGCAGATCGTCGCCATTGCTTCCGCCTCGTCGCCGAGCACGCGAGAGACGCTGCACGCCTT
